>Addgene plasmid #116015 | pVL58 - pAPL>> | addgene full sequence | sequence record 228586 | Addgene NGS Result
TTTTTATCCCCGGAAGCCTGTGGATAGAGGGTAGTTATCCACGTGAAACCGCTAATGCCCCGCAAAGCCT
TGATTCACGGGGCTTTCCGGCCCGCTCCAAAAACTATCCACGTGAAATCGCTAATCAGGGTACGTGAAAT
CGCTAATCGGAGTACGTGAAATCGCTAATAAGGTCACGTGAAATCGCTAATCAAAAAGGCACGTGAGAAC
GCTAATAGCCCTTTCAGATCAACAGCTTGCAAACACCCCTCGCTCCGGCAAGTAGTTACAGCAAGTAGTA
TGTTCAATTAGCTTTTCAATTATGAATATATATATCAATTATTGGTCGCCCTTGGCTTGTGGACAATGCG
CTACGCGCACCGGCTCCGCCCGTGGACAACCGCAAGCGGTTGCCCACCGTCGAGCGCCTTTGCCCACAAC
CCGGCGGCCGGCCGCAACAGATCGTTTTATAAATTTTTTTTTTTGAAAAAGAAAAAGCCCGAAAGGCGGC
AACCTCTCGGGCTTCTGGATTTCCGATCCCCGGAATTAGATCTTGGCAGGATATATTGTGGTGTAACGTT
GGATCTGGCTGAGAACGCCAGCTGTGCATGCTTGGTCTAGAATACGGTACCCCTGGATTTTGGTTTTAGG
AATTAGAAATTTTATTGATAGAAGTATTTTACAAATACAAATACATACTAAGGGTTTCTTATATGCTCAA
CACATGAGCGAAACCCTATAAGAACCCTAATTCCCTTATCTGGGAACTACTCACACATTATTATAGAGAG
AGATAGATTTGTAGAGAGAGACTGGTGATTTCAGCGGGCATGCCTGCAGGTCGACCTGCAGCCAAGCTAG
GCATGATCTAACCCTCTGTCTCTGGCGTCGCGACTGCGAAATTTCGCGAGGGTTTCCGAGATGGTGATTG
CGCTTCGCAGATCTCCAGGCGCGTGGGTGCGGACGTAGTCAGCGCCATTGCCGATCGCGTGAAGTTCCGC
CGCAAGGCTCGCTGGACCCAGATCCTTTACAGGAAGGCCAACGGTGGCGCCCAAGAAGGATTTCCGCGAC
ACCGAGACAAGTAGCGGAAGCCCCAACGCCGACTTCAGCTTTTGAAGGTTCGACAGCACGTGCAGCGATG
TTTCCGGTGCGGGGCTCAAGAAAAATCCCATCCCCGGATCGAGGATGAGCCGGTCGGCAGCGACCCCGCT
CCGTCGCAAGGCGGAAACCCGCGCCTCGAAGAACCGCACAATCTCGTCGAGCGCGTCTTCGGGTCGAAGG
TGACCGGTGCGGGTGGCGATGCCATCCCGCTGCGCTGAGTGCATAACCACCAGCCTGCAGTCCGCCTCAG
CAATATCGGGATAGAGCGCAGGGTCAGGAAATCCTTGGATATCGTTCAGGTAGCCCACGCCGCGCTTGAG
CGCATAGCGCTGGGTTTCCGGTTGGAAGCTGTCGATTGAAACACGGTGCATCTGATCGGACAGGGCGTCT
AAGAGCGGCGCAATACGTCTGATCTCATCGGCCGGCGATACAGGCCTCGCGTCCGGATGGCTGGCGGCCG
GTCCGACATCCACGACGTCTGATCCGACTCGCAGCATTTCGATCGCCGCGGTGACAGCGCCGGCGGGGTC
TAGCCGCCGGCTCTCATCGAAGAAGGAGTCCTCGGTGAGATTCAGAATGCCGAACACCGTCACCATGCAC
TTTACTCTTCCACCATTGCTTGTAATGGAAGTAATGTCAGTGTTGACCTTCTTAACTGGGAATCCAGTCA
TGGATTTGAGGCCGCCGAATGGAGCCACCGCGGCCGATTGCACCGTAGAAGCACGGCTGACTGTAGTCAC
AGCTGAAGAGGATATCATAGAAGCCATGGCGATTTGGTGTATCGAGATTGGTTATGAAATTCAGATGCTA
GTGTAATGTATTGGTAATTTGGGAAGATATAATAGGAAGCAAGGCTATTTATCCATTTCTGAAAAGGCGA
AATGGCGTCACCGCGAGCGTCACGCGCATTCCGTTCTTGCTGTAAAGCGTTGTTTGGTACACTTTTGACT
AGCGAGGCTTGGCGTGTCAGCGTATCTATTCAAAAGTCGTTAATGGCTGCGGATCAAGAAAAAGTTGGAA
TAGAAACAGAATACCCGCGAAATTCAGGCCCGGTTGCCATGTCCTACACGCCGAAATAAACGACCAAATT
AGTAGAAAAATAAAAACTGACTCGGATACTTACGTCACGTCTTGCGCACTGATTTGAAAAGGATCCTAGT
AACATACACTTTCACTTGTGATCATCAATTTACTTGAGAGTCGTTTCTTCAAAGTTTCAAACTTTCCACA
ACAGAAACTCTACTTAAGATGATCAAGGCATTGTCAAATGAAATGCTTTGGAAGGAAGAAACTGCCTCTC
CTTCGTTAAACCAAGCTCAGTATCTTGCAGTTTCCTCTCATCAGACATATCAATGCTTGGACAAAGGTAC
GAACCATTTTCTACATTTGTGGGACATTACAGGCATTTCTTAGCAACAACGAATGTTCATCATACTCAGA
ACCTAAAAGATTAACATGTTCAAGCCATCCTTAGAACCCAACAGCTCAACACTTTCGCTACATCTATTAC
TAGAGGCCAACAATTGGACTATTTACAAGTTTCGCAGAACTGCACTAAACAGAGTCGAGTCACTTTGCAG
GCGTATTAAACAAAAGAAGCACAGATAATAAAAACGAAGCGATGATAAAGAAGAAGTTCGACTTGTCATT
AGAAAGAAAGAGATAACAGGAACGGAAACATAGTAGAACACTTATTCATCAGGGATTATACAAGGCCCCA
AAACACAAACCACCAAAGTTTTACATGAAACGAAACATTGAACTTCTTAAGCATAACAGAGACGAGATGC
AGCTAAAGCTCATCATGACCTGACTTGTACAGCTCGTCCATGCCGAGAGTGATCCCGGCGGCGGTCACGA
ACTCCAGCAGGACCATGTGATCGCGCTTCTCGTTGGGGTCTTTGCTCAGCTTGGACTGGGTGCTCAGGTA
GTGGTTGTCGGGCAGCAGCACGGGGCCGTCGCCGATGGGGGTGTTCTGCTGGTAGTGGTCGGCGAGCTGC
ACGCCGCCGTCCTCGATGTTGTGGCGGATCTTGAAGTTGGCCTTGATGCCGTTCTTCTGCTTGTCGGCGG
TGATATAGACGTTGTCGCTAAAGTAGTTGTACTCCAGCTTGTGCCCCAGGATGTTGCCGTCCTCCTTGAA
GTCGATGCCCTTCAGCTCGATGCGGTTCACCAGGGTGTCGCCCTCGAACTTCACCTCGGCGCGGGTCTTG
TAGTTGCCGTCGTCCTTGAAGAAGATGGTGCGCTCCTGGACGTAGCCTTCGGGCATGGCGGACTTGAAGA
AGTCGTGCTGCTTCATGTGGTCGGGGTAGCGGGCGAAGCACTGCACGCCCCAGGACAGGGTGGTCACGAG
GGTGGGCCAGGGCACGGGCAGCTTGCCGGTGGTGCAGATGAACTTCAGGGTCAGCTTGCCGTAGGTGGCA
TCGCCCTCGCCCTCGCCGGACACGCTGAACTTGTGGCCGTTTACGTCGCCGTCCAGCTCGACCAGGATGG
GCACCACCCCGGTGAACAGCTCCTCGCCCTTGCTCACCATTGTTGAGCCACTAGTGGCTGGATTGGGCAG
GAGATAGAGGGAAAGAGCTAAGAAGAGAGCGAGTGTGAAGGCTTTCATTGTTCGTCCTCTCCAAATGAAA
TGAACTTCCTTATATAGAGGAAGGGTCTTGCGAAGATCGATCCACTAGTCTTTCAATTGTGAGCGCTCAC
AATTCTTTCTCTTCCCTTTCTTCTTTCTAGTCTTTCAATTGTGAGCGCTCACAATTCTTTCTCTTCCCTT
TCTTCTTTCTAGTCTTTCAATTGTGAGCGCTCACAATTCTTTCTCTTCCCTTTCTTCTTTCTAGTCTTTC
AATTGTGAGCGCTCACAATTCTTTCTCTTCCCTTTCTTCTTTCTAGATTTCTTGAGCTCGACATATGCAT
AGGTTGTGACCAGGCATCATAGCCCCTACAGAACATCTTGCCTACTCATAGTGGCAAACTGTCAAATATG
AAAATCGTACAAGTATGTACATATGAAATAAAATTGCGGATGTAAGAAATTAAACTTAATTTATTTGAAA
TTGCCATTAAAAAAAGCTATCAAACATAGAATATGAAAATAGCTAGTTAACCATAAAAGGCAACTACAGA
TTTTATGTGGGTGATAAAAGAATAACAAAACATATATTCGGCAATTCTACTGAGACTAACAATGTAAAGA
TCAATCATCAAACAGTTGACTAGAAGAAATAAGTAACGAATAAGTACAAAATATATAGATCCTAAAATAT
TATAAGAACAGCAATAATATATAGTTTCCGTACAGATTATAAAACACGAGCAAAACTAATCCGGTAAACA
TAACAAAGCTTATATATTTTTTATTTTTTTTTGTTTTGTTTTGTTTTGTCTCATCTCTAAACCCTACGTC
AAACTCACAATGACAAAACATATATATCTCGTTCTTACATTCCCATGCATCACTCATAGATAAAAATTAA
TAAATTGTATCACGCAGTTACTCTTTTTTTGGGTTTGGTGGGGTATCTTCATCATCGAATAGATAGTTAT
ATACATCATCCATTGTAGTGGTATTAAACATCCCTGTAGTGATTCCAAACGCGTTATACGCAGTTTGGTC
CGTCCAACCAGGTGACAGTGGTTTTGAATTATTACCATCATCAATTTTACTAGCCGTGATTTCATTATTC
ATGAAGTTATCATGAACGTTAGAGGAGGCAATTGGTTGTGAAAGCGCTTGAGAATTTGTTTGAGTTGTTA
TGAGGTTCGGACCGTTGCTACTGTTAGTGAAAGTGAAGGACAATGAGCTATCAGCAATATTCCCACTTTG
ATTAAAATTGGCGAATTCCGATCCACTAGTGGTTTTTCTTTTCACCAGTGAGACGGGCAACAGCTGATTG
CCCTTCACCGCCTGGCCCTGAGAGAGTTGCAGCAAGCGGTCCACGCTGGTTTGCCCCAGCAGGCGAAAAT
CCTGTTTGATGGTGGTTAACGGCGGGATATAACATGAGCTGTCTTCGGTATCGTCGTATCCCACTACCGA
GATATCCGCACCAACGCGCAGCCCGGACTCGGTAATGGCGCGCATTGCGCCCAGCGCCATCTGATCGTTG
GCAACCAGCATCGCAGTGGGAACGATGCCCTCATTCAGCATTTGCATGGTTTGTTGAAAACCGGACATGG
CACTCCAGTCGCCTTCCCGTTCCGCTATCGGCTGAATTTGATTGCGAGTGAGATATTTATGCCAGCCAGC
CAGACGCAGACGCGCCGAGACAGAACTTAATGGGCCCGCTAACAGCGCGATTTGCTGGTGACCCAATGCG
ACCAGATGCTCCACGCCCAGTCGCGTACCGTCTTCATGGGAGAAAATAATACTGTTGATGGGTGTCTGGT
CAGAGACATCAAGAAATAACGCCGGAACATTAGTGCAGGCAGCTTCCACAGCAATGGCATCCTGGTCATC
CAGCGGATAGTTAATGATCAGCCCACTGACGCGTTGCGCGAGAAGATTGTGCACCGCCGCTTTACAGGCT
TCGACGCCGCTTCGTTCTACCATCGACACCACCACGCTGGCACCCAGTTGATCGGCGCGAGATTTAATCG
CCGCGACAATTTGCGACGGCGCGTGCAGGGCCAAGCTCGAGGTCGCGACACCGATCAGCAAGCTTTGTTT
ACCAGCCAGCTGCTGCGCAACACGGTTCGGGATGTAGTTGAGCTCAGCCATGGCAGCTTCAACTTTTTCC
CGGGTTTTAGCGCTAACATGTGAAGCCTGGTTAACCACTCTAGAAACGGTTTGATGAGAAACGCCGGCGT
ATTCAGCGACGTCGTATAACGTTACCGGTTTGCTAGTAGATTTTTGATGAAACAGAAGCTTTTTGATATT
TCCATTTGAATATTTTGGTATCTGATTAGTGATGATTTCAGCTAACATCTCTGGGAATTCAATACTCATG
GTCTTATCCAAAAATGTCTGGAAGCAGTAGGTAAGGAGATTCTCAACCACCTCATGCATGGAGTCCAGAA
GCTTTGTCAGTTGGTAAAACCGTTGCCAGTTCTGACTGGAGTTCCCTTCCCTTTTGACGATGGCTTTTCC
TAGCTCTTTGATATAAGTCATTCGAATCTCATCAAATAACTCTTGGCTCTTCAGACCTTCCTTAGGAACT
GAGGAGAGAAGCAGTAAGGTTTTCATACAGAGATACTCTTCATAGGATACCTGCAATCTTTGTAATTCAG
AGGAGACAAACAGCATGTGTTTACATTGGTCATACATGCAGGGTAGAGACATTCTCTGCTCATTAATAAT
CAGATCAGGAGCAAAGCAGAGCAGGTTTCCACTTGATTGTCTGTATGATCTCCAACCCAGGGCAAATGCC
ATGAGAAACATCCATGAGTACTGTAGCAGGGTCATTTGGTCATCCAGGTGTAAGTTTCTGAAGCCTGGTA
TCGCCTTTGCCCATTTCACTGCTGCAATCACTTGACGCCCACCTAACATGTTGAGTGTGGTCATAATTCT
CCATGCTGAATCTGGAACAGAGCTATCATATCCTGCATACAACACCTCGGGTTCAATCACCTCCAGCAGT
GACACCAAGGTAGGGGTGAGCTGTGGTAATGCTGCAGGAACTATTGTTTTGTTAGGATTTTCCGAAGTGT
CTTGTGAGACTCCTGCAGTGGCTTGCTGAATCCCTTTGATTTTTTTCTTTGTTTTTCGAGCTTCACTAGC
CATTGTGTTTAATCGTCTTTGGGGTCGCTTCTGCAAATAGAAATGATCAAAAACTTTGAAAAAACACATT
TATAATTGGTTAAATGGATTGAATATATATTTGTGTATGTGTGTTCATACTGTCGGGGCCGCCGAGCTGA
GCGACGGCGTCCACAAAACGCTCGTGGAGTTCGACGGTCCAACGCAAACGCGGTTTAGGGTCGGTGGTGA
GGACAAGGCCTGAATCGCCTTGAACGCACATAGCTCTGTTCTCATATGAACCATTCATACTTGAAGGTTT
CTTAGCATGGAACATTCTCTCTCTCTCTCTCTCTGACTCTCTTTCTCTCTCTGAAAGAGGGGATTCAAGA
AACGAATGTGATGCAAAAATGTGAGAGAATACGATGCGTTTTTGAAGAGATCAGATGACGGCTTTTTTTT
CTCTCTCTCGTCTTTTTTGTTTTGTTTGTAAATAAATTATGGTTTAGTTAAATATGTTTTATCGTTAGTA
AGGAAGAGAACTAAAGTTTCAGACTAGTACACAGACGTTCCTTTGTGAAAAGATACTGTCGCTATCTTTT
TCATTTGTGTTTTTTATCCTCTTAGCTTGAATACCTTTGAATTTCTTTCAATATAAAATGTGTGTAAAAG
CCACTATACGTATACATTAAGTAAATCATGTCTGTCTCAGATTATTAAATTACTGCGCAAACTTAAAATA
ATAGTATATATTAGATATTAAATTGATATCTTTGGGGGAAATTGAATTTTGAACATCGGAGATCTCATAT
CAAAACGGTTATGGATGTGACGACGAAAAAAACAAAAAAAAAAGACGAAAAAAAGCGGTTACGGATGTAT
CTAATATATATGCATGATTTGTTGCATGATGGTTTTTATTTCTTTATTTCCTGATATAAACATTAAAATG
ACTTGAGATATCTAAGTTAAAATATAATTCACCTGAATCAAAGATATTGCACATCTATTATTCTTATATT
TTTGGTTTCTTTTTCTTTACTACCTTATAATTTAGAAGTAATTTTTAAATCCAAATTTATCATACAATTG
TTCTATATACTATTTTCTTAATCATGCTTGATTTGGAGTAAATAGTAATCAAAGATTTGTAAATATTTTC
TTTATAGGAAAATATAAACTTTTAAAGTGAATATATTAAAGTTCTATGTATTCTATTCAATTAAGACCGC
ACGAGGAGAGTCGTATACTAGACTTATAGTTTGTCTACATCGTCATATATCGTAATTGGAGGCATACATA
CAAATATCTTAACGAAACAAATTCCACAAGGCTAGGGATTTTATCATTTATGGTAGGGTAAACCTTTTTG
GCTAATTATGAGGTGAATATACAATTCTAAGCAATGATGAGCTTCGTTATAAATTAATAGACCGTATATT
TTTGGAACAAATTTATTATATACATGCAATCCAAAACCGTTAGGTACGGTGGAATATTTGTCTACGACAA
AAACGTTTTCCATTCATCGATTAGTAAAAGATGTAGTTTACATCCGCAATTAACTAGCTAGCAAAAGAAA
AAAGAAACAAAAAGGTGAACAAACGAGATAATTAACTAAATTACTTGTATGGACACTACAAACCAGAAAA
TCAACTTTGTTAATATTGCCCTATTAGCTACTAAACTAGCTTATGTATAGAACGACGATGCATTTTTCAA
TATACAAACTAAAATCATATATAATTCATATACGCAACGATTTAGATTAACCCCTAAATTCAATTGCATG
CATGTAAAATAAATGGTCAACCTAAATATATATGAGTGGGAGGTCCCATAGCATATTTACATAGAACAAG
AATAAGTCAATGAATATGGCTGAGGCTGATATGCACACACAAAAAAGAGAGAATATTATCTAAGAATAAA
ATTTGAATTGAATCAGAAATTTATTAGAGGTTATATATTAAGTATTAATTAAGGGAAAGCATGTACATGT
TAAAATGTAGACCAATACCAGTCAATGAATATTGAATTAAAACAAAAAAATTAACATAAGAATATGGAAC
AATTTTTTAAAGTTATACATATTATAAACACGGACTATTAATATGTGGAGAATTATGCATCAATGTGTAA
AGATAGAGTTAACGTTGGGGACCTCTTCTTCTACTTATTAAAGCTCTTTTATTCTTTTTATTTTTACCAT
ATGTTTTTCTTCTTTTCTCCATTTTAATTTATTGGTTAAAGCTTGCTGGGGCTATAACCTTTTTTGGCTT
TTGTAGGACTGACGATTGTGCAGCTATACATGGTAACACATTTTTCAGATATTAATTTCTTGGAATAAAT
AAAAAAACAGTGTTTTTCTTTGCCAGAAATGTTAAAAATCTTGGCTGTGAAACGAATTATTTGTACAATA
AATTAAATTAATCAATTACCGCACACAATTCTGACCAAGATAAAATAAGAAAATGGTTATAACTTTTGAA
TTTAAATATTAAATCAAAGTTCAAATTGCATGAGAATTGGAATCGATTCTTCTCCTCTTTGATGAATAAA
GATAGATTCTTATTGCGCCAACAATATTAAAAAATGAAAATACAACTCCCGCGATAGATGCCAACCGTAT
AAACTTGGCCAGCCACATTTACATAGTTTACTAGACTTTTTATTTTTTCTTACCACTTTTTGAGTATAGA
TACACACATATATTATTCCTACTTATATTATCACGATATTTGTGTTTTCACAATCATCATCACTATTATC
TACAAAATTGATTCATAGTGATATGATGCATATTAGCATTAGCAAATCATCCGCCCTAAAATCATTTAAG
TTCTCATCTTTCTTTATTAATGTTTTCAATAATGATTTTAAGCTAAATTGTATTTTGCTTTGAAAAAAAG
AAACCAAAGTTTTTGTTTTTAGTTAAACCAAGTAAAGCTAATGTTTAACTTTTAGCTAATTGTTGTTGAA
GCAAACTAAGAGCAGGTGGTACCTGGTGCGATCGCTGTTGGCGCGCCGTGTTTAATTAAGGTTGCGGCCG
CTTACTTCGTCCGAGCCTAGTTCGAGCCTTGACAGGATATATTGGCGGGTAAACTAAGTCGCTGTATGTG
TTTGTTTGAGATCTCATGTGAGCAAAAGGCCAGCAAAAGGCCAGGAACCGTAAAAAGGCCGCGTTGCTGG
CGTTTTTCCATAGGCTCCGCCCCCCTGACGAGCATCACAAAAATCGACGCTCAAGTCAGAGGTGGCGAAA
CCCGACAGGACTATAAAGATACCAGGCGTTTCCCCCTGGAAGCTCCCTCGTGCGCTCTCCTGTTCCGACC
CTGCCGCTTACCGGATACCTGTCCGCCTTTCTCCCTTCGGGAAGCGTGGCGCTTTCTCATAGCTCACGCT
GTAGGTATCTCAGTTCGGTGTAGGTCGTTCGCTCCAAGCTGGGCTGTGTGCACGAACCCCCCGTTCAGCC
CGACCGCTGCGCCTTATCCGGTAACTATCGTCTTGAGTCCAACCCGGTAAGACACGACTTATCGCCACTG
GCAGCAGCCACTGGTAACAGGATTAGCAGAGCGAGGTATGTAGGCGGTGCTACAGAGTTCTTGAAGTGGT
GGCCTAACTACGGCTACACTAGAAGAACAGTATTTGGTATCTGCGCTCTGCTGAAGCCAGTTACCTTCGG
AAGAAGAGTTGGTAGCTCTTGATCCGGCAAACAAACCACCGCTGGTAGCGGTGGTTTTTTTGTTTGCAAG
CAGCAGATTACGCGCAGAAAAAAAGGATCTCAAGAAGATCCTTTGATCTTTTCTACGGGGTCTGACGCTC
AGTGGAACGAAAACTCACGTTAAGGGATTTTGGTCATGAGATTATCAAAAAGGATCTTCACCTAGATCCT
TTTAAATTAAAAATGAAGTTTTAAATCAATCTAAAGTATATATGTGTAACATTGGTCTAGTGATTATTTG
CCGACTACCTTGGTGATCTCGCCTTTCACGTAGTGAACAAATTCTTCCAACTGATCTGCGCGCGAGGCCA
AGCGATCTTCTTGTCCAAGATAAGCCTGCCTAGCTTCAAGTATGACGGGCTGATACTGGGCCGGCAGGCG
CTCCATTGCCCAGTCGGCAGCGACATCCTTCGGCGCGATTTTGCCGGTTACTGCGCTGTACCAAATGCGG
GACAACGTAAGCACTACATTTCGCTCATCGCCAGCCCAGTCGGGCGGCGAGTTCCATAGCGTTAAGGTTT
CATTTAGCGCCTCAAATAGATCCTGTTCAGGAACCGGATCAAAGAGTTCCTCCGCCGCTGGACCTACCAA
GGCAACGCTATGTTCTCTTGCTTTTGTCAGCAAGATAGCCAGATCAATGTCGATCGTGGCTGGCTCGAAG
ATACCTGCAAGAATGTCATTGCGCTGCCATTCTCCAAATTGCAGTTCGCGCTTAGCTGGATAACGCCACG
GAATGATGTCGTCGTGCACAACAATGGTGACTTCTACAGCGCGGAGAATCTCGCTCTCTCCAGGGGAAGC
CGAAGTTTCCAAAAGGTCGTTGATCAAAGCTCGCCGCGTTGTTTCATCAAGCCTTACGGTCACCGTAACC
AGCAAATCAATATCACTGTGTGGCTTCAGGCCGCCATCCACTGCGGAGCCGTACAAATGTACGGCCAGCA
ACGTCGGTTCGAGATGGCGCTCGATGACGCCAACTACCTCTGATAGTTGAGTCGATACTTCGGCGATCAC
CGCTTCCCTCATAACACCCCTTGTATTACTGTTTATGTAAGCAGACAGTTTTATTGTTCATGATGATATA
TTTTTATCTTGTGCAATGTAACATCAGAGATTTTGAGACACAACGTGGCTTTGTTGAATAAATCGAACTT
TTGCTGAGTTGAAGGATCAGATCACGCATCTTCCCGACAACGCAGACCGTTCCGTGGCAAAGCAAAAGTT
CAAAATCACCAACTGGTCCACCTACAACAAAGCTCTCATCAACCGTGGCTCCCTCACTTTCTGGCTGGAT
GATGGGGCGATTCAGGCGATCCCCATCCAACAGCCCGCCGTCGAGCGGGCT
Features (pLannotate 1.2.2; 23 found; start..end, strand, type, name):
    534..556     +  misc_feature   LB T-DNA repeat: left border repeat from nopaline C58 T-DNA (truncated)
    613..769     -  polyA_signal   CaMV poly(A) signal (fragment): cauliflower mosaic virus polyadenylation signal
    808..825     -  misc_feature   MCS (fragment): pUC18/19 multiple cloning site
    840..1676    -  CDS            sulI: DHP1_CORGT - Protein inferred from homology: Swiss-Prot protein existence level 3. Catalyzes the condensation of para-aminobenzoate (pABA) with 6-hydroxymethyl-7,8-dihydropterin diphosphate (DHPt-PP) to form 7,8- dihydropteroate (H2Pte), the immediate precursor of folate derivatives. From Corynebacterium glutamicum (Brevibacterium saccharolyticum).
   1674..1847    -  CDS            RBCS.3A (fragment): RBS3_PEA - Experimental evidence at protein level: Swiss-Prot protein existence level 1. RuBisCO catalyzes two reactions: the carboxylation of D- ribulose 1,5-bisphosphate, the primary event in carbon dioxide fixation, as well as the oxidative fragmentation of the pentose substrate. Both reactions occur simultaneously and in competition at the same active site. Although the small subunit is not catalytic it is essential for maximal activity (Probable). Binds to abscisic acid (ABA); only half of the possible binding sites are occupied in the crystal; and there are indications this is a low affi
   1850..2230    -  promoter       MAS promoter: mannopine synthase promoter (Velten et al., 1984)
   2894..3610    -  CDS            mTurquoise2: mTurquoise2 is a basic (constitutively fluorescent) cyan fluorescent protein published in 2012, derived from Aequorea victoria. It is reported to be a rapidly-maturing monomer with very low acid sensitivity.
   3620..3688    -  CDS            SPOR1_IPOBA (fragment): Experimental evidence at transcript level: Swiss-Prot protein existence level 2. Major tuberous root protein. From Ipomoea batatas (Sweet potato) (Convolvulus batatas).
   3695..3741    -  promoter       minimal CaMV 35S promoter: minimal 35S promoter from cauliflower mosaic virus
   3765..3784    -  protein_bind   lac operator (symmetric): The lac repressor binds to the lac operator to inhibit transcription in E. coli. This inhibition can be relieved by adding lactose or isopropyl-β-D-thiogalactopyranoside (IPTG). The symmetric lac operator was optimized for tight binding of lac repressor. lac repressor encoded by lacI
   3817..3836    -  protein_bind   lac operator (symmetric): The lac repressor binds to the lac operator to inhibit transcription in E. coli. This inhibition can be relieved by adding lactose or isopropyl-β-D-thiogalactopyranoside (IPTG). The symmetric lac operator was optimized for tight binding of lac repressor. lac repressor encoded by lacI
   3869..3888    -  protein_bind   lac operator (symmetric): The lac repressor binds to the lac operator to inhibit transcription in E. coli. This inhibition can be relieved by adding lactose or isopropyl-β-D-thiogalactopyranoside (IPTG). The symmetric lac operator was optimized for tight binding of lac repressor. lac repressor encoded by lacI
   3921..3940    -  protein_bind   lac operator (symmetric): The lac repressor binds to the lac operator to inhibit transcription in E. coli. This inhibition can be relieved by adding lactose or isopropyl-β-D-thiogalactopyranoside (IPTG). The symmetric lac operator was optimized for tight binding of lac repressor. lac repressor encoded by lacI
   4568..4912    -  CDS            GAL4 activation domain: activation domain of the GAL4 transcriptional activator; Saccharomyces cerevisiae GAL4 (truncated)
   4928..5911    -  CDS            lacI (fragment): LACI_ECOLI - Experimental evidence at protein level: Swiss-Prot protein existence level 1. Repressor of the lactose operon. Binds allolactose as an inducer. From Escherichia coli (strain K12).
   5921..6793    -  CDS            Nr3c1 (fragment): GCR_RAT - Also known as Grl. Experimental evidence at protein level: Swiss-Prot protein existence level 1. [Isoform A]: Has transcriptional activation and repression activity. Mediates glucocorticoid-induced apoptosis. Promotes accurate chromosome segregation during mitosis. May act as a tumor suppressor. May play a negative role in adipogenesis through the regulation of lipolytic and antilipogenic gene expression. From Rattus norvegicus (Rat).
   6912..7085    -  CDS            APL (fragment): APL_ARATH - Also known as FE From Arabidopsis thaliana (Mouse-ear cress).
   9237..9255    +  3'UTR          polyhedrin 3' UTR (fragment): 3' UTR from the Autographa californica nucleopolyhedrovirus polyhedrin gene (Suzuki et al., 2006)
   9830..9854    +  misc_feature   RB T-DNA repeat: right border repeat from nopaline C58 T-DNA
   9945..10533   -  rep_origin     ori: high-copy-number ColE1/pMB1/pBR322/pUC origin of replication
  10707..11492   -  CDS            aadA: S3AD_SHIFL - Experimental evidence at protein level: Swiss-Prot protein existence level 1. Mediates bacterial resistance to the antibiotics streptomycin and spectinomycin. From Shigella flexneri.
  11677..11778   +  CDS            TRA2_ECOLX (fragment): Protein predicted: Swiss-Prot protein existence level 4. Required for transposition of transposon Tn903. From Escherichia coli.
  11783..407     +  rep_origin     pSa ori (across the origin): origin of replication from bacterial plasmid pSa
