[The description below was written by a language model from this plasmid's Addgene catalogue record and pLannotate feature annotations shown in this document.]
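Description:
pVL58 - pAPL>> is a plant binary T-DNA vector assembled by GreenGate cloning on the Z003 destination backbone. It serves as a tissue-specific, dexamethasone-inducible "driver line" construct for Arabidopsis thaliana. The sequenced plasmid is about 11.8 kb. It carries a high-copy ColE1/pUC-type origin for E. coli and a pSa origin, the type used in pGreen-style binary vectors for replication in Agrobacterium. Bacterial selection is by spectinomycin through aadA. Nopaline-type left and right border repeats flank the roughly 9.1 kb insert that is transferred to the plant genome.

The T-DNA holds two GreenGate module sets joined by F-H and H-A adapters, plus a plant selection cassette. In the first unit, the Arabidopsis APL promoter and APL terminator control GR-LhG4. This chimeric transcription factor is annotated as a rat glucocorticoid receptor fragment fused to a lacI DNA-binding portion and the GAL4 activation domain. A short APL coding fragment detected upstream of the fusion suggests the promoter fragment extends into the gene. The GR domain is expected to keep the factor inactive until dexamethasone is applied, after which LhG4 binds lac operator sequences. The second unit is the pOp4 reporter: four symmetric lac operators upstream of a minimal CaMV 35S promoter. It drives mTurquoise2 with an N-terminal signal peptide (annotated as sporamin-like) and a C-terminal HDEL retention motif, so the cyan signal marks the endoplasmic reticulum. The record names a UBQ10 terminator for this unit. Sulfadiazine resistance comes from sulI fused to a pea RbcS transit peptide, expressed from the MAS promoter with a CaMV polyadenylation signal.

The inducible mTurquoise2 signal reports where and when the driver is active. According to the associated toolkit, such drivers are used for inducible, cell type-specific trans-activation of pOp-controlled effector genes.
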