Addgene plasmid #116015: pVL58 - pAPL>>
Purpose: destination vector for GreenGate cloning method, contains 2x a set of modules from A-F, "Driver line", tissues-specific promoter, Dex-inducible mTurquoise2 expression
Depositing lab: Thomas Greb. Depositing organization: Universitaet Heidelberg. Publication: A Comprehensive Toolkit for Inducible, Cell Type-Specific Gene Expression in Arabidopsis. Schurholz AK, Lopez-Salmeron V, Li Z, Forner J, Wenzl C, Gaillochet C, Augustin S, Vilches-Barro A, Fuchs M, Gebert M, Lohmann JU, Greb T, Wolf S. Plant Physiol. 2018 Jul 19. pii: pp.18.00463. doi: 10.1104/pp.18.00463. PubMed 30026289.
Backbone
  Vector backbone: Z003
  Vector type: Plant Expression
  Selectable markers: Sulfadiazine, mTurquoise
Growth in bacteria
  Bacterial resistance: Spectinomycin, 50 μg/mL
  Growth temperature: 37°C
  Growth strain: NEB Stable
  Copy number: High Copy
Gene/Insert
  Gene/Insert name: pAPL:GR-LhG4:tAPL:F-H adapter-H-A adapter::pOp4:SP(ER)-mTurquoise2-HDEL:tUBQ10::SulfR
  Species: A. thaliana (mustard weed)
  Insert size (bp): 9145
  Tag / fusion protein: SP(ER) (N terminal on insert); HDEL (C terminal on insert)
  Cloning method: Restriction Enzyme; 5′ cloning site Unknown (unknown if destroyed); 3′ cloning site Unknown (unknown if destroyed)
Terms and licenses: Academic/Nonprofit Terms; Industry Terms: Not Available to Industry
How to cite: pVL58 - pAPL>> was a gift from Thomas Greb (Addgene plasmid # 116015 ; http://n2t.net/addgene:116015 ; RRID:Addgene_116015)
